>Addgene plasmid #79436 | pGEX-4T-2/hGGA3(GAT) | addgene full sequence | sequence record 176206 | Addgene NGS Result
TACCAAATACTGTCCTTCTAGTGTAGCCGTAGTTAGGCCACCACTTCAAGAACTCTGTAGCACCGCCTAC
ATACCTCGCTCTGCTAATCCTGTTACCAGTGGCTGCTGCCAGTGGCGATAAGTCGTGTCTTACCGGGTTG
GACTCAAGACGATAGTTACCGGATAAGGCGCAGCGGTCGGGCTGAACGGGGGGTTCGTGCACACAGCCCA
GCTTGGAGCGAACGACCTACACCGAACTGAGATACCTACAGCGTGAGCTATGAGAAAGCGCCACGCTTCC
CGAAGGGAGAAAGGCGGACAGGTATCCGGTAAGCGGCAGGGTCGGAACAGGAGAGCGCACGAGGGAGCTT
CCAGGGGGAAACGCCTGGTATCTTTATAGTCCTGTCGGGTTTCGCCACCTCTGACTTGAGCGTCGATTTT
TGTGATGCTCGTCAGGGGGGCGGAGCCTATGGAAAAACGCCAGCAACGCGGCCTTTTTACGGTTCCTGGC
CTTTTGCTGGCCTTTTGCTCACATGTTCTTTCCTGCGTTATCCCCTGATTCTGTGGATAACCGTATTACC
GCCTTTGAGTGAGCTGATACCGCTCGCCGCAGCCGAACGACCGAGCGCAGCGAGTCAGTGAGCGAGGAAG
CGGAAGAGCGCCTGATGCGGTATTTTCTCCTTACGCATCTGTGCGGTATTTCACACCGCATAAATTCCGA
CACCATCGAATGGCGCAAAACCTTTCGCGGTATGGCATGATAGCGCCCGGAAGAGAGTCAATTCAGGGTG
GTGAATGTGAAACCAGTAACGTTATACGATGTCGCAGAGTATGCCGGTGTCTCTTATCAGACCGTTTCCC
GCGTGGTGAACCAGGCCAGCCACGTTTCTGCGAAAACGCGGGAAAAAGTGGAAGCGGCGATGGCGGAGCT
GAATTACATTCCCAACCGCGTGGCACAACAACTGGCGGGCAAACAGTCGTTGCTGATTGGCGTTGCCACC
TCCAGTCTGGCCCTGCACGCGCCGTCGCAAATTGTCGCGGCGATTAAATCTCGCGCCGATCAACTGGGTG
CCAGCGTGGTGGTGTCGATGGTAGAACGAAGCGGCGTCGAAGCCTGTAAAGCGGCGGTGCACAATCTTCT
CGCGCAACGCGTCAGTGGGCTGATCATTAACTATCCGCTGGATGACCAGGATGCCATTGCTGTGGAAGCT
GCCTGCACTAATGTTCCGGCGTTATTTCTTGATGTCTCTGACCAGACACCCATCAACAGTATTATTTTCT
CCCATGAAGACGGTACGCGACTGGGCGTGGAGCATCTGGTCGCATTGGGTCACCAGCAAATCGCGCTGTT
AGCGGGCCCATTAAGTTCTGTCTCGGCGCGTCTGCGTCTGGCTGGCTGGCATAAATATCTCACTCGCAAT
CAAATTCAGCCGATAGCGGAACGGGAAGGCGACTGGAGTGCCATGTCCGGTTTTCAACAAACCATGCAAA
TGCTGAATGAGGGCATCGTTCCCACTGCGATGCTGGTTGCCAACGATCAGATGGCGCTGGGCGCAATGCG
CGCCATTACCGAGTCCGGGCTGCGCGTTGGTGCGGATATCTCGGTAGTGGGATACGACGATACCGAAGAC
AGCTCATGTTATATCCCGCCGTTAACCACCATCAAACAGGATTTTCGCCTGCTGGGGCAAACCAGCGTGG
ACCGCTTGCTGCAACTCTCTCAGGGCCAGGCGGTGAAGGGCAATCAGCTGTTGCCCGTCTCACTGGTGAA
AAGAAAAACCACCCTGGCGCCCAATACGCAAACCGCCTCTCCCCGCGCGTTGGCCGATTCATTAATGCAG
CTGGCACGACAGGTTTCCCGACTGGAAAGCGGGCAGTGAGCGCAACGCAATTAATGTAAGTTAGCTCACT
CATTAGGCACCCCAGGCTTTACACTTTATGCTTCCGGCTCGTATGTTGTGTGGAATTGTGAGCGGATAAC
AATTTCACACAGGAAACAGCTATGACCATGATTACGGATTCACTGGCCGTCGTTTTACAACGTCGTGACT
GGGAAAACCCTGGCGTTACCCAACTTAATCGCCTTGCAGCACATCCCCCTTTCGCCAGCTGGCGTAATAG
CGAAGAGGCCCGCACCGATCGCCCTTCCCAACAGTTGCGCAGCCTGAATGGCGAATGGCGCTTTGCCTGG
TTTCCGGCACCAGAAGCGGTGCCGGAAAGCTGGCTGGAGTGCGATCTTCCTGAGGCCGATACTGTCGTCG
TCCCCTCAAACTGGCAGATGCACGGTTACGATGCGCCCATCTACACCAACGTGACCTATCCCATTACGGT
CAATCCGCCGTTTGTTCCCACGGAGAATCCGACGGGTTGTTACTCGCTCACATTTAATGTTGATGAAAGC
TGGCTACAGGAAGGCCAGACGCGAATTATTTTTGATGGCGTTGGAATTAGCTTATCGACTGCACGGTGCA
CCAATGCTTCTGGCGTCAGGCAGCCATCGGAAGCTGTGGTATGGCTGTGCAGGTCGTAAATCACTGCATA
ATTCGTGTCGCTCAAGGCGCACTCCCGTTCTGGATAATGTTTTTTGCGCCGACATCATAACGGTTCTGGC
AAATATTCTGAAATGAGCTGTTGACAATTAATCATCGGCTCGTATAATGTGTGGAATTGTGAGCGGATAA
CAATTTCACACAGGAAACAGTATTCATGTCCCCTATACTAGGTTATTGGAAAATTAAGGGCCTTGTGCAA
CCCACTCGACTTCTTTTGGAATATCTTGAAGAAAAATATGAAGAGCATTTGTATGAGCGCGATGAAGGTG
ATAAATGGCGAAACAAAAAGTTTGAATTGGGTTTGGAGTTTCCCAATCTTCCTTATTATATTGATGGTGA
TGTTAAATTAACACAGTCTATGGCCATCATACGTTATATAGCTGACAAGCACAACATGTTGGGTGGTTGT
CCAAAAGAGCGTGCAGAGATTTCAATGCTTGAAGGAGCGGTTTTGGATATTAGATACGGTGTTTCGAGAA
TTGCATATAGTAAAGACTTTGAAACTCTCAAAGTTGATTTTCTTAGCAAGCTACCTGAAATGCTGAAAAT
GTTCGAAGATCGTTTATGTCATAAAACATATTTAAATGGTGATCATGTAACCCATCCTGACTTCATGTTG
TATGACGCTCTTGATGTTGTTTTATACATGGACCCAATGTGCCTGGATGCGTTCCCAAAATTAGTTTGTT
TTAAAAAACGTATTGAAGCTATCCCACAAATTGATAAGTACTTGAAATCCAGCAAGTATATAGCATGGCC
TTTGCAGGGCTGGCAAGCCACGTTTGGTGGTGGCGACCATCCTCCAAAATCGGATCTGGTTCCGCGTGGA
TCCAGACAGGGCATAGTGCAGTCTGACCCACCAATTCCTGTGGATAGGACGCTGATCCCCTCTCCACCAC
CTCGTCCCAAAAACCCTGTTTTTGATGATGAGGAGAAGTCCAAGCTTTTAGCCAAGCTGCTGAAAAGCAA
AAACCCAGATGACCTGCAGGAGGCCAACAAGCTCATCAAGTCCATGGTGAAGGAAGACGAGGCACGGATC
CAGAAGGTGACCAAGCGTCTGCACACGTTAGAGGAAGTTAACAACAACGTGAGACTGCTCAGTGAGATGC
TGCTTCATTACAGCCAGGAGGACTCTTCGGACGGGGACAGAGAGCTGATGAAGGAGCTGTTTGATCAGTG
TGAGAACAAGAGGCGGACTTTATTTAAACTCGCCAGTGAGACTGAGGACAATGATAACAGTTTGGGGGAC
ATCCTGCAAGCCAGTGACAACCTCTCCCGGGTCATCAACTCTTACAAAACAATTATTGAAGGGCAGGTCA
TCAATGGCGAGGTGGCTACCTTAACCCTGCCTGACTCGGAAGGAAACAGTCAGTAGAATTCCCGGGTCGA
CTCGAGCGGCCGCATCGTGACTGACTGACGATCTGCCTCGCGCGTTTCGGTGATGACGGTGAAAACCTCT
GACACATGCAGCTCCCGGAGACGGTCACAGCTTGTCTGTAAGCGGATGCCGGGAGCAGACAAGCCCGTCA
GGGCGCGTCAGCGGGTGTTGGCGGGTGTCGGGGCGCAGCCATGACCCAGTCACGTAGCGATAGCGGAGTG
TATAATTCTTGAAGACGAAAGGGCCTCGTGATACGCCTATTTTTATAGGTTAATGTCATGATAATAATGG
TTTCTTAGACGTCAGGTGGCACTTTTCGGGGAAATGTGCGCGGAACCCCTATTTGTTTATTTTTCTAAAT
ACATTCAAATATGTATCCGCTCATGAGACAATAACCCTGATAAATGCTTCAATAATATTGAAAAAGGAAG
AGTATGAGTATTCAACATTTCCGTGTCGCCCTTATTCCCTTTTTTGCGGCATTTTGCCTTCCTGTTTTTG
CTCACCCAGAAACGCTGGTGAAAGTAAAAGATGCTGAAGATCAGTTGGGTGCACGAGTGGGTTACATCGA
ACTGGATCTCAACAGCGGTAAGATCCTTGAGAGTTTTCGCCCCGAAGAACGTTTTCCAATGATGAGCACT
TTTAAAGTTCTGCTATGTGGCGCGGTATTATCCCGTGTTGACGCCGGGCAAGAGCAACTCGGTCGCCGCA
TACACTATTCTCAGAATGACTTGGTTGAGTACTCACCAGTCACAGAAAAGCATCTTACGGATGGCATGAC
AGTAAGAGAATTATGCAGTGCTGCCATAACCATGAGTGATAACACTGCGGCCAACTTACTTCTGACAACG
ATCGGAGGACCGAAGGAGCTAACCGCTTTTTTGCACAACATGGGGGATCATGTAACTCGCCTTGATCGTT
GGGAACCGGAGCTGAATGAAGCCATACCAAACGACGAGCGTGACACCACGATGCCTGCAGCAATGGCAAC
AACGTTGCGCAAACTATTAACTGGCGAACTACTTACTCTAGCTTCCCGGCAACAATTAATAGACTGGATG
GAGGCGGATAAAGTTGCAGGACCACTTCTGCGCTCGGCCCTTCCGGCTGGCTGGTTTATTGCTGATAAAT
CTGGAGCCGGTGAGCGTGGGTCTCGCGGTATCATTGCAGCACTGGGGCCAGATGGTAAGCCCTCCCGTAT
CGTAGTTATCTACACGACGGGGAGTCAGGCAACTATGGATGAACGAAATAGACAGATCGCTGAGATAGGT
GCCTCACTGATTAAGCATTGGTAACTGTCAGACCAAGTTTACTCATATATACTTTAGATTGATTTAAAAC
TTCATTTTTAATTTAAAAGGATCTAGGTGAAGATCCTTTTTGATAATCTCATGACCAAAATCCCTTAACG
TGAGTTTTCGTTCCACTGAGCGTCAGACCCCGTAGAAAAGATCAAAGGATCTTCTTGAGATCCTTTTTTT
CTGCGCGTAATCTGCTGCTTGCAAACAAAAAAACCACCGCTACCAGCGGTGGTTTGTTTGCCGGATCAAG
AGCTACCAACTCTTTTTCCGAAGGTAACTGGCTTCAGCAGAGCGCAGA
Features (pLannotate 1.2.2; 17 found; start..end, strand, type, name):
    641..692     -  misc_feature   bom (fragment): basis of mobility region from pBR322
    699..776     +  promoter       lacI promoter: lacI
    777..1859    +  CDS            lacI: lac repressor; lacI; The lac repressor binds to the lac operator to inhibit transcription in E. coli. This inhibition can be relieved by adding lactose or isopropyl-β-D-thiogalactopyranoside (IPTG).
   1872..1893    +  protein_bind   CAP binding site: CAP binding activates transcription in the presence of cAMP. E. coli catabolite activator protein
   1908..1938    +  promoter       lac promoter: promoter for the E. coli lac operon
   1946..1962    +  protein_bind   lac operator: The lac repressor binds to the lac operator to inhibit transcription in E. coli. This inhibition can be relieved by adding lactose or isopropyl-β-D-thiogalactopyranoside (IPTG). lac repressor encoded by lacI
   1982..2155    +  CDS            lacZα: LacZα fragment of β-galactosidase; lacZ fragment
   2419..2535    -  CDS            yciV (fragment): RNAAM_ECOLI - Also known as trpH From Escherichia coli (strain K12).
   2611..2639    +  promoter       tac promoter: strong E. coli promoter; hybrid between the trp and lac UV5 promoters
   2647..2663    +  protein_bind   lac operator: The lac repressor binds to the lac operator to inhibit transcription in E. coli. This inhibition can be relieved by adding lactose or isopropyl-β-D-thiogalactopyranoside (IPTG). lac repressor encoded by lacI
   2686..3339    +  CDS            GST26_SCHJA: Experimental evidence at protein level: Swiss-Prot protein existence level 1. GST isoenzymes appear to play a central role in the parasite detoxification system. Other functions are also suspected including a role in increasing the solubility of haematin in the parasite gut. From Schistosoma japonicum (Blood fluke).
   3364..3903    +  CDS            GGA3 (fragment): GGA3_HUMAN - Also known as KIAA0154. Experimental evidence at protein level: Swiss-Prot protein existence level 1. Plays a role in protein sorting and trafficking between the trans-Golgi network (TGN) and endosomes. Mediates the ARF-dependent recruitment of clathrin to the TGN and binds ubiquitinated proteins and membrane cargo molecules with a cytosolic acidic cluster-dileucine (DXXLL) motif (PubMed:11301005). Mediates export of the GPCR receptor ADRA2B to the cell surface (PubMed:26811329). nvolved in BACE1 transport and sorting as well as regulation of BACE1 protein levels (PubMed:17553422,
   3953..3992    +  CDS            rop (fragment): Rop protein, which maintains plasmids at low copy number; rop
   4094..4134    +  misc_feature   bom (fragment): basis of mobility region from pBR322
   4239..4343    +  promoter       AmpR promoter: bla
   4344..5204    +  CDS            AmpR: β-lactamase; bla; confers resistance to ampicillin, carbenicillin, and related antibiotics
   5375..455     +  rep_origin     ori (across the origin): high-copy-number ColE1/pMB1/pBR322/pUC origin of replication
