[The description below was written by a language model from this plasmid's Addgene catalogue record and pLannotate feature annotations shown in this document.]
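Description:
pGEX-4T-2/hGGA3(GAT) is a bacterial expression plasmid built on the commercial pGEX-4T-2 backbone and designed to produce a glutathione S-transferase fusion of the GAT domain of human GGA3 in E. coli. The sequenced record is 5,508 nt. It replicates from a ColE1/pMB1-family origin and is selected with ampicillin through the β-lactamase (AmpR) gene and its own promoter. Short fragments of the pBR322 bom region and of rop are annotated as backbone remnants. The catalogue lists copy number as unknown.

The expression cassette consists of the tac promoter, a strong trp/lac hybrid, followed by a lac operator and the Schistosoma japonicum GST coding sequence. A 540 nt fragment of GGA3 sits just downstream of GST, matching the recorded residues 107–286, so GST forms the N-terminal tag. The short gap between the two coding regions is not annotated in the feature table. The plasmid also carries lacI with its own promoter, supplying lac repressor that holds the tac promoter off until induction with IPTG. An adjacent lac promoter/operator and lacZα segment, together with a small E. coli yciV fragment, appear to be carried-over backbone sequence rather than functional payload.

GGA3 is an adaptor involved in ARF-dependent sorting between the trans-Golgi network and endosomes. The associated publication concerns the binding of GGA proteins to Golgi membranes through interaction of this domain with ADP-ribosylation factors. The construct is therefore suited to producing a recombinant GST–GAT fusion that can be purified on glutathione resin, for example for pull-down or in vitro binding studies with ARF proteins.
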