Addgene plasmid #79436: pGEX-4T-2/hGGA3(GAT)
Purpose: Expresses GST-tagged GAT domain of GGA3 (107-286 aa) in E.coli
Depositing lab: Kazuhisa Nakayama. Depositing organization: Kyoto University, Graduate School of Pharmaceutical Sciences. Publication: GGA proteins associate with Golgi membranes through interaction between their GGAH domains and ADP-ribosylation factors. Takatsu H, Yoshino K, Toda K, Nakayama K. Biochem J. 2002 Jul 15;365(Pt 2):369-78. 10.1042/BJ20020428 PubMed 11950392.
Backbone
  Vector backbone: pGEX-4T-2
  Backbone manufacturer: GE Healthcare
  Vector type: Bacterial Expression
Growth in bacteria
  Bacterial resistance: Ampicillin, 100 μg/mL
  Growth temperature: 37°C
  Growth strain: DH5alpha
  Copy number: Unknown
Gene/Insert
  Gene/Insert name: GGA3
  Species: H. sapiens (human)
  Mutation: amino acids 107-286
  GenBank ID: NP_054720.1.
  Entrez Gene: GGA3
  Tag / fusion protein: GST (N terminal on backbone)
Terms and licenses: Academic/Nonprofit Terms; Industry Terms: Not Available to Industry
How to cite: pGEX-4T-2/hGGA3(GAT) was a gift from Kazuhisa Nakayama (Addgene plasmid # 79436 ; http://n2t.net/addgene:79436 ; RRID:Addgene_79436)
